Addgene plasmid #119250: pJMP1159
Purpose: rfp "test" strain
Depositing lab: Carol Gross & Jason Peters & Oren Rosenberg. Depositing organization: University of California, San Francisco (UCSF). Publication: Enabling genetic analysis of diverse bacteria with Mobile-CRISPRi. Peters JM, Koo BM, Patino R, Heussler GE, Hearne CC, Qu J, Inclan YF, Hawkins JS, Lu CHS, Silvis MR, Harden MM, Osadnik H, Peters JE, Engel JN, Dutton RJ, Grossman AD, Gross CA, Rosenberg OS. Nat Microbiol. 2019 Jan 7. pii: 10.1038/s41564-018-0327-z. doi: 10.1038/s41564-018-0327-z. PubMed 30617347.
Backbone
  Vector backbone: R6Kgamma
  Vector type: Bacterial Expression
  Selectable markers: Gentamicin
Growth in bacteria
  Bacterial resistance: Ampicillin, 100 μg/mL
  Growth temperature: 37°C
  Growth strain: BW25141
  Copy number: High Copy
Gene/Insert
  Gene/Insert name: sgRNA NT1/RR1 (rfp)
  gRNA/shRNA sequence: AACTTTCAGTTTAGCGGTCT
  Mutation: D10A and H840A
  Cloning method: Gibson Cloning
Terms and licenses: Academic/Nonprofit Terms; Industry Terms: Not Available to Industry
How to cite: pJMP1159 was a gift from Carol Gross & Jason Peters & Oren Rosenberg (Addgene plasmid # 119250 ; http://n2t.net/addgene:119250 ; RRID:Addgene_119250)
