[The description below was written by a language model from this plasmid's Addgene catalogue record and the feature table of its GenBank file.]
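Description:
pJMP1159 is an 11.8 kb mobilizable Tn7 delivery plasmid from the Mobile-CRISPRi system, built as an "rfp test" construct that carries a complete CRISPR interference module together with its own fluorescent target. The backbone replicates from the R6K gamma origin, which requires the pi initiator protein. It is therefore maintained only in pir-type E. coli hosts and acts as a suicide vector elsewhere. An incP origin of transfer allows conjugative transfer into recipient bacteria, and beta-lactamase (ampicillin resistance) on the backbone selects for the plasmid in E. coli.

The cargo lies between the Tn7R and Tn7L ends, so it can be transposed into a recipient chromosome when Tn7 transposase is supplied; the record shows no transposase genes on this plasmid. Within the transposon, a gentamicin acetyltransferase gene driven by the class 1 integron Pc promoter selects for integrants. It is flanked by FRT sites, so FLP recombinase can later excise the marker. mRFP1 is expressed constitutively from a J23119 promoter with a strong ribosome binding site. An optimized sgRNA carrying the RR1 spacer, which matches a site annotated inside the mRFP1 coding sequence, is transcribed from a PLlacO-1 promoter. A second PLlacO-1 promoter drives Streptococcus pyogenes dCas9 (D10A, H840A) fused to a C-terminal 3xMyc tag. lacI expressed from the lacIq promoter represses both PLlacO-1 promoters, making knockdown IPTG-inducible, and multiple terminators insulate the individual units.

After integration, loss of red fluorescence upon induction gives a direct readout of CRISPRi knockdown efficiency, which suits the construct to testing the system in a given bacterial host.
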