LOCUS       Exported 11839 bp ds-DNA circular SYN 12-MAY-2021
DEFINITION  rfp ""test"" strain.
ACCESSION   .
VERSION     .
KEYWORDS    pJMP1159
SOURCE      synthetic DNA construct
  ORGANISM  synthetic DNA construct
REFERENCE   1 (bases 1 to 11839)
  AUTHORS   Peters JM, Koo BM, Patino R, Heussler GE, Hearne CC, Qu J, Inclan
            YF, Hawkins JS, Lu CHS, Silvis MR, Harden MM, Osadnik H, Peters JE,
            Engel JN, Dutton RJ, Grossman AD, Gross CA, Rosenberg OS
  TITLE     Enabling genetic analysis of diverse bacteria with Mobile-CRISPRi.
  JOURNAL   Nat Microbiol. 2019 Jan 7. pii: 10.1038/s41564-018-0327-z. doi:
            10.1038/s41564-018-0327-z.
  PUBMED    30617347
REFERENCE   2 (bases 1 to 11839)
  AUTHORS   .
  TITLE     Direct Submission
  JOURNAL   Exported May 12, 2021 from SnapGene Server 1.1.58
            http://www.snapgene.com
FEATURES             Location/Qualifiers
     source          1..11839
                     /organism="synthetic DNA construct"
                     /mol_type="other DNA"
     oriT            8..116
                     /note="incP origin of transfer"
     rep_origin      385..773
                     /label=R6K gamma ori
                     /note="gamma replication origin from E. coli plasmid R6K;
                     requires the R6K initiator protein pi for replication"
     CDS             complement(1074..1934)
                     /codon_start=1
                     /gene="bla"
                     /product="beta-lactamase"
                     /label=AmpR
                     /note="confers resistance to ampicillin, carbenicillin, and
                     related antibiotics"
                     /translation="MSIQHFRVALIPFFAAFCLPVFAHPETLVKVKDAEDQLGARVGYI
                     ELDLNSGKILESFRPEERFPMMSTFKVLLCGAVLSRIDAGQEQLGRRIHYSQNDLVEYS
                     PVTEKHLTDGMTVRELCSAAITMSDNTAANLLLTTIGGPKELTAFLHNMGDHVTRLDRW
                     EPELNEAIPNDERDTTMPVAMATTLRKLLTGELLTLASRQQLIDWMEADKVAGPLLRSA
                     LPAGWFIADKSGAGERGSRGIIAALGPDGKPSRIVVIYTTGSQATMDERNRQIAEIGAS
                     LIKHW"
     primer_bind     1697..1716
                     /label=Amp-R
                     /note="Ampicillin resistance gene, reverse primer"
     promoter        complement(1935..2039)
                     /gene="bla"
                     /label=AmpR promoter
     primer_bind     2107..2125
                     /label=pBRforEco
                     /note="pBR322 vectors, upsteam of EcoRI site, forward
                     primer"
     primer_bind     complement(2163..2185)
                     /label=pGEX 3'
                     /note="pGEX vectors, reverse primer"
     primer_bind     2285..2304
                     /label=pRS-marker
                     /note="pRS vectors, use to sequence yeast selectable
                     marker"
     primer_bind     2718..2734
                     /label=pBluescriptKS
                     /note="For pBluescript vector"
     primer_bind     2719..2735
                     /label=KS primer
                     /note="common sequencing primer, one of multiple similar
                     variants"
     terminator      2763..2857
                     /label=lambda t0 terminator
                     /note="transcription terminator from phage lambda"
     terminator      2960..3046
                     /gene="Escherichia coli rrnB"
                     /label=rrnB T1 terminator
                     /note="transcription terminator T1 from the E. coli rrnB
                     gene"
     protein_bind    3097..3144
                     /label=FRT
                     /bound_moiety="FLP recombinase from the Saccharomyces
                     cerevisiae 2u plasmid"
                     /note="FLP-mediated recombination occurs in the 8-bp core
                     sequence TCTAGAAA (Turan and Bode, 2011)."
     CDS             complement(3192..3725)
                     /codon_start=1
                     /gene="aacC1"
                     /product="gentamycin acetyltransferase"
                     /label=GmR
                     /note="confers resistance to gentamycin"
                     /translation="MLRSSNDVTQQGSRPKTKLGGSSMGIIRTCRLGPDQVKSMRAALD
                     LFGREFGDVATYSQHQPDSDYLGNLLRSKTFIALAAFDQEAVVGALAAYVLPKFEQPRS
                     EIYIYDLAVSGEHRRQGIATALINLLKHEANALGAYVIYVQADYGDDPAVALYTKLGIR
                     EEVMHFDIDPSTAT"
     promoter        complement(3914..3942)
                     /gene="intI1 (promoter lies within the coding sequence)"
                     /label=Pc promoter
                     /note="class 1 integron promoter"
     protein_bind    4059..4106
                     /label=FRT
                     /bound_moiety="FLP recombinase from the Saccharomyces
                     cerevisiae 2u plasmid"
                     /note="FLP-mediated recombination occurs in the 8-bp core
                     sequence TCTAGAAA (Turan and Bode, 2011)."
     CDS             complement(4244..4921)
                     /codon_start=1
                     /product="monomeric derivative of DsRed (Campbell et al.,
                     2002)"
                     /label=mRFP1
                     /translation="MASSEDVIKEFMRFKVRMEGSVNGHEFEIEGEGEGRPYEGTQTAK
                     LKVTKGGPLPFAWDILSPQFQYGSKAYVKHPADIPDYLKLSFPEGFKWERVMNFEDGGV
                     VTVTQDSSLQDGEFIYKVKLRGTNFPSDGPVMQKKTMGWEASTERMYPEDGALKGEIKM
                     RLKLKDGGHYDAEVKTTYMAKKPVQLPGAYKTDIKLDITSHNEDYTIVEQYERAEGRHS
                     TGA"
     RBS             4928..4939
                     /note="strong bacterial ribosome binding site (Elowitz and
                     Leibler, 2000)"
     protein_bind    5276..5292
                     /label=lac operator
                     /bound_moiety="lac repressor encoded by lacI"
                     /note="The lac repressor binds to the lac operator to
                     inhibit transcription in E. coli. This inhibition can be
                     relieved by adding lactose or
                     isopropyl-beta-D-thiogalactopyranoside (IPTG)."
     protein_bind    5299..5313
                     /label=lac operator
                     /bound_moiety="lac repressor encoded by lacI"
                     /note="The lac repressor binds to the lac operator to
                     inhibit transcription in E. coli. This inhibition can be
                     relieved by adding lactose or
                     isopropyl-beta-D-thiogalactopyranoside (IPTG)."
     CDS             complement(5574..6656)
                     /codon_start=1
                     /gene="lacI"
                     /product="lac repressor"
                     /label=lacI
                     /note="The lac repressor binds to the lac operator to
                     inhibit transcription in E. coli. This inhibition can be
                     relieved by adding lactose or
                     isopropyl-beta-D-thiogalactopyranoside (IPTG)."
                     /translation="MKPVTLYDVAEYAGVSYQTVSRVVNQASHVSAKTREKVEAAMAEL
                     NYIPNRVAQQLAGKQSLLIGVATSSLALHAPSQIVAAIKSRADQLGASVVVSMVERSGV
                     EACKAAVHNLLAQRVSGLIINYPLDDQDAIAVEAACTNVPALFLDVSDQTPINSIIFSH
                     EDGTRLGVEHLVALGHQQIALLAGPLSSVSARLRLAGWHKYLTRNQIQPIAEREGDWSA
                     MSGFQQTMQMLNEGIVPTAMLVANDQMALGAMRAITESGLRVGADISVVGYDDTEDSSC
                     YIPPLTTIKQDFRLLGQTSVDRLLQLSQGQAVKGNQLLPVSLVKRKTTLAPNTQTASPR
                     ALADSLMQLARQVSRLESGQ"
     primer_bind     6618..6637
                     /label=LacI-R
                     /note="LacI, reverse primer"
     promoter        complement(6657..6734)
                     /gene="lacI (mutant)"
                     /label=lacIq promoter
                     /note="In the lacIq allele, a single base change in the
                     promoter boosts expression of the lacI gene about 10-fold."
     protein_bind    7086..7100
                     /label=lac operator
                     /bound_moiety="lac repressor encoded by lacI"
                     /note="The lac repressor binds to the lac operator to
                     inhibit transcription in E. coli. This inhibition can be
                     relieved by adding lactose or
                     isopropyl-beta-D-thiogalactopyranoside (IPTG)."
     protein_bind    7107..7123
                     /label=lac operator
                     /bound_moiety="lac repressor encoded by lacI"
                     /note="The lac repressor binds to the lac operator to
                     inhibit transcription in E. coli. This inhibition can be
                     relieved by adding lactose or
                     isopropyl-beta-D-thiogalactopyranoside (IPTG)."
     CDS             7165..11268
                     /codon_start=1
                     /product="catalytically dead mutant of the Cas9
                     endonuclease from the Streptococcus pyogenes Type II
                     CRISPR/Cas system"
                     /label=dCas9
                     /note="RNA-guided DNA-binding protein that lacks
                     endonuclease activity due to the D10A mutation in the RuvC
                     catalytic domain and the H840A mutation in the HNH
                     catalytic domain"
                     /translation="MDKKYSIGLAIGTNSVGWAVITDEYKVPSKKFKVLGNTDRHSIKK
                     NLIGALLFDSGETAEATRLKRTARRRYTRRKNRICYLQEIFSNEMAKVDDSFFHRLEES
                     FLVEEDKKHERHPIFGNIVDEVAYHEKYPTIYHLRKKLVDSTDKADLRLIYLALAHMIK
                     FRGHFLIEGDLNPDNSDVDKLFIQLVQTYNQLFEENPINASGVDAKAILSARLSKSRRL
                     ENLIAQLPGEKKNGLFGNLIALSLGLTPNFKSNFDLAEDAKLQLSKDTYDDDLDNLLAQ
                     IGDQYADLFLAAKNLSDAILLSDILRVNTEITKAPLSASMIKRYDEHHQDLTLLKALVR
                     QQLPEKYKEIFFDQSKNGYAGYIDGGASQEEFYKFIKPILEKMDGTEELLVKLNREDLL
                     RKQRTFDNGSIPHQIHLGELHAILRRQEDFYPFLKDNREKIEKILTFRIPYYVGPLARG
                     NSRFAWMTRKSEETITPWNFEEVVDKGASAQSFIERMTNFDKNLPNEKVLPKHSLLYEY
                     FTVYNELTKVKYVTEGMRKPAFLSGEQKKAIVDLLFKTNRKVTVKQLKEDYFKKIECFD
                     SVEISGVEDRFNASLGTYHDLLKIIKDKDFLDNEENEDILEDIVLTLTLFEDREMIEER
                     LKTYAHLFDDKVMKQLKRRRYTGWGRLSRKLINGIRDKQSGKTILDFLKSDGFANRNFM
                     QLIHDDSLTFKEDIQKAQVSGQGDSLHEHIANLAGSPAIKKGILQTVKVVDELVKVMGR
                     HKPENIVIEMARENQTTQKGQKNSRERMKRIEEGIKELGSQILKEHPVENTQLQNEKLY
                     LYYLQNGRDMYVDQELDINRLSDYDVDAIVPQSFLKDDSIDNKVLTRSDKNRGKSDNVP
                     SEEVVKKMKNYWRQLLNAKLITQRKFDNLTKAERGGLSELDKAGFIKRQLVETRQITKH
                     VAQILDSRMNTKYDENDKLIREVKVITLKSKLVSDFRKDFQFYKVREINNYHHAHDAYL
                     NAVVGTALIKKYPKLESEFVYGDYKVYDVRKMIAKSEQEIGKATAKYFFYSNIMNFFKT
                     EITLANGEIRKRPLIETNGETGEIVWDKGRDFATVRKVLSMPQVNIVKKTEVQTGGFSK
                     ESILPKRNSDKLIARKKDWDPKKYGGFDSPTVAYSVLVVAKVEKGKSKKLKSVKELLGI
                     TIMERSSFEKNPIDFLEAKGYKEVKKDLIIKLPKYSLFELENGRKRMLASAGELQKGNE
                     LALPSKYVNFLYLASHYEKLKGSPEDNEQKQLFVEQHKHYLDEIIEQISEFSKRVILAD
                     ANLDKVLSAYNKHRDKPIREQAENIIHLFTLTNLGAPAAFKYFDTTIDRKRYTSTKEVL
                     DATLIHQSITGLYETRIDLSQLGGD"
     CDS             11278..11367
                     /codon_start=1
                     /product="3 tandem Myc epitope tags"
                     /label=3xMyc
                     /translation="EQKLISEEDLEQKLISEEDLEQKLISEEDL"
     mobile_element  11523..11688
                     /mobile_element_type="transposon:Tn7"
                     /note="mini-Tn7 element (left end of the Tn7 transposon)"
ORIGIN
        1 agcttatcgg ccagcctcgc agagcaggat tcccgttgag caccgccagg tgcgaataag
       61 ggacagtgaa gaaggaacac ccgctcgcgg gtgggcctac ttcacctatc ctgcccggct
      121 gacgccgttg gatacaccaa ggaaagtcta cacgaaccct ttggcaaaat cctgtatatc
      181 gtgcgaaaaa ggatggatat accgaaaaaa tcgctataat gaccccgaag cagggttatg
      241 cagcggaaag tataccttaa ggaatcccct gataacgcag gaaagaacat gtgagcaaaa
      301 ggccagcaaa aggccaggaa ccgtaaaaag gccgcactcc ctgcctctgt catcacgata
      361 ctgtgatgcc atggctaatt cccatgtcag ccgttaagtg ttcctgtgtc actcaaaatt
      421 gctttgagag gctctaaggg cttctcagtg cgttacatcc ctggcttgtt gtccacaacc
      481 gttaaacctt aaaagcttta aaagccttat atattctttt ttttcttata aaacttaaaa
      541 ccttagaggc tatttaagtt gctgatttat attaatttta ttgttcaaac atgagagctt
      601 agtacgtgaa acatgagagc ttagtacgtt agccatgaga gcttagtacg ttagccatga
      661 gggtttagtt cgttaaacat gagagcttag tacgttaaac atgagagctt agtacgtgaa
      721 acatgagagc ttagtacgta ctatcaacag gttgaactgc tgatcttcag atcctctacg
      781 ccggacgcat cgtggccgga tcttgcggcc gcaaaaatta aaaatgaagt tttaaatcaa
      841 tctaaagtat atatgagtaa acttggtctg acagttacca atgcttaatc agtgaggcac
      901 caataactgc ctttgatctt ttctacgggg tctgacgctc agtggaacga aaactcacgt
      961 taagggattt tggtcatgag attatcaaaa aggatcttca cctagatcct tttaaattaa
     1021 aaatgaagtt ttaaatcaat ctaaagtata tatgagtaaa cttggtctga cagttaccaa
     1081 tgcttaatca gtgaggcacc tatctcagcg atctgtctat ttcgttcatc catagttgcc
     1141 tgactccccg tcgtgtagat aactacgata cgggagggct taccatctgg ccccagtgct
     1201 gcaatgatac cgcgggaccc acgctcaccg gctccagatt tatcagcaat aaaccagcca
     1261 gccggaaggg ccgagcgcag aagtggtcct gcaactttat ccgcctccat ccagtctatt
     1321 aattgttgcc gggaagctag agtaagtagt tcgccagtta atagtttgcg caacgttgtt
     1381 gccattgcta caggcatcgt ggtgtcacgc tcgtcgtttg gtatggcttc attcagctcc
     1441 ggttcccaac gatcaaggcg agttacatga tcccccatgt tgtgcaaaaa agcggttagc
     1501 tccttcggtc ctccgatcgt tgtcagaagt aagttggccg cagtgttatc actcatggtt
     1561 atggcagcac tgcataattc tcttactgtc atgccatccg taagatgctt ttctgtgact
     1621 ggtgagtact caaccaagtc attctgagaa tagtgtatgc ggcgaccgag ttgctcttgc
     1681 ccggcgtcaa tacgggataa taccgcgcca catagcagaa ctttaaaagt gctcatcatt
     1741 ggaaaacgtt cttcggggcg aaaactctca aggatcttac cgctgttgag atccagttcg
     1801 atgtaaccca ctcgtgcacc caactgatct tcagcatctt ttactttcac cagcgtttct
     1861 gggtgagcaa aaacaggaag gcaaaatgcc gcaaaaaagg gaataagggc gacacggaaa
     1921 tgttgaatac tcatactctt cctttttcaa tattattgaa gcatttatca gggttattgt
     1981 ctcatgagcg gatacatatt tgaatgtatt tagaaaaata aacaaatagg ggttccgcgc
     2041 acatttcccc gaaaagtgcc acctgacgtc taagaaacca ttattatcat gacattaacc
     2101 tataaaaata ggcgtatcac gaggcccttt cgtctcgcgc gtttcggtga cgacggtgaa
     2161 aacctctgac acatgcagct cccggagacg gtcacagctt gtctgtaagc ggatgccggg
     2221 agcagacaag cccgtcaggg cgcgtcagcg ggtgttggcg ggtgtcgggg ctggcttaac
     2281 tatgcggcat cagagcagat tgtactgaga gtgcaccata tgcggtgtga aataccgcac
     2341 agatgcgtaa ggagaaaata ccgcatcagg cgccattcgc cattcaggct gcgcaactgt
     2401 tgggaagggc gatcggtgcg ggcctcttcg ctattacgcc agctagagga ccagccgcgt
     2461 aacctggcaa aatcggttac ggttgagtaa taaatggatg ccctgcgtaa gcaggtgtgg
     2521 gcggacaata aagtcttaaa ctgaacaaaa tagatctaaa ctatgacaat aaagtcttaa
     2581 actagacaga atagttgtaa actgaaatca gtccagttat gctgtgaaaa agcatactgg
     2641 acttttgtta tggctaaagc aaactcttca ttttctgaag tgcaaattgc ccgtcgtatt
     2701 aaagaggggc gtggggttcg aggtcgacgg tatcgataag ctagcttaat tagctgagct
     2761 tggactcctg ttgatagatc cagtaatgac ctcagaactc catctggatt tgttcagaac
     2821 gctcggttgc cgccgggcgt tttttattgg tgagaatcca agctagactg cgatgagtgg
     2881 cagggcgggg cgtaattttt ttaaggcagt tattggtgcc cttaaacgcc tggggtaatg
     2941 actctctagc ttgaggcatc aaataaaacg aaaggctcag tcgaaagact gggcctttcg
     3001 ttttatctgt tgtttgtcgg tgaacgctct cctgagtagg acaaatccgc cgctaggagc
     3061 ttgcggcccg gacgatgagc tcgaattggg gatcttgaag tacctattcc gaagttccta
     3121 ttctctagaa agtataggaa cttcagagcg cttttgaagc tgatgctcga gatctcggct
     3181 tgaacgaatt gttaggtggc ggtacttggg tcgatatcaa agtgcatcac ttcttcccgt
     3241 atgcccaact ttgtatagag agccactgcg ggatcgtcac cgtaatctgc ttgcacgtag
     3301 atcacataag caccaagcgc gttggcctca tgcttgagga gattgatgag cgcggtggca
     3361 atgccctgcc tccggtgctc tccggagact gcgagatcat agatatagat ctcactacgc
     3421 ggctgctcaa acttgggcag aacgtaagcc gcgagagcgc caacaaccgc ttcttggtcg
     3481 aaggcagcaa gcgcgatgaa tgtcttacta cggagcaagt tcccgaggta atcggagtcc
     3541 ggctgatgtt gggagtaggt ggctacgtct ccgaactcac gaccgaaaag atcaagagca
     3601 gcccgcatgg atttgacttg gtcagggccg agcctacatg tgcgaatgat gcccatactt
     3661 gagccaccta actttgtttt agggcgactg ccctgctgcg taacatcgtt gctgctgcgt
     3721 aacatcgttg ctgctccata acatcaaaca tcgacccacg gcgtaacgcg cttgctgctt
     3781 ggatgcccga ggcatagact gtacaaaaaa acagtcataa caagccatga aaaccgccac
     3841 tgcgccgtta ccaccgctgc gttcggtcaa ggttctggac cagttgcgtg agcgcatacg
     3901 ctacttgcat tacagtttac gaaccgaaca ggcttatgtc aactgggttc gtgccttcat
     3961 ccgtttccac ggtgtgcgtc catgggcaaa tattatacgc aaggcgacaa ggctcgagag
     4021 ttcaacagac agccttcgtt cttatggccg ttcaggagga agttcctatt ccgaagttcc
     4081 tattctctag aaagtatagg aacttcttga gaagagaaaa gaaaaccgcc gatcctgtcc
     4141 accgcattac tgcaaggtag tggacaagac cggcggtctt aagttttttg gctgaaacga
     4201 atgacgaaaa ggctgtctga gcaaatccag gaggtcgttt ttattaagca ccggtggagt
     4261 gacgaccttc agcacgttcg tactgttcaa cgatggtgta gtcttcgttg tgggaggtga
     4321 tgtccagttt gatgtcggtt ttgtaagcac ccggcagctg aaccggtttt ttagccatgt
     4381 aggtggtttt aacttcagcg tcgtagtgac caccgtcttt cagtttcaga cgcattttga
     4441 tttcaccttt cagagcaccg tcttccgggt acatacgttc ggtggaagct tcccaaccca
     4501 tggttttttt ctgcataacc ggaccgtcgg acgggaagtt ggtaccacgc agtttaactt
     4561 tgtagatgaa ctcaccgtct tgcagggagg agtcctgggt aacggtaaca acaccaccgt
     4621 cttcgaagtt cataacacgt tcccatttga aaccttccgg gaaggacagt ttcaggtagt
     4681 ccgggatgtc agccgggtgt ttaacgtaag ctttggaacc gtactggaac tgcggggaca
     4741 ggatgtccca agcgaacggc agcggaccac ctttggtaac tttcagttta gcggtctggg
     4801 taccttcgta cggacgacct tcaccttcac cttcgatttc gaactcgtga ccgttaacgg
     4861 aaccttccat acgaactttg aaacgcatga actctttgat aacgtcttcg ctactcgcca
     4921 tggtaccttt ctcctcttta attaattcag atctattata cctaggactg agctagctgt
     4981 caaattcacc accctgaatt gactctcaaa ccgtattagc ccggtatttt ggaaatagcg
     5041 gaagcactga cttttgttat caataaaaaa ggccccccgt tagggaggcc ttattgttcg
     5101 tctactcgga agagcgagag acaacagaac ggtcagccac atgaattcaa aaaaaaagca
     5161 ccgactcggt gccacttttt caagttgata acggactagc cttatttaaa cttgctatgc
     5221 tgtttccagc atagctctta aacagaccgc taaactgaaa gttactagaa gtatcttgtt
     5281 atccgctcac aatgtcaatg ttatccgctc acatttatag atctttagga attctttcag
     5341 ctcagtcgat aggtagtagg caagagtagt cgcacctttg gtcgaaaaaa aaagcccgca
     5401 ctgtcaggtg cgggcttttt tctgtgtttc cccaaaagta aaaacccgcc gaagcgggtt
     5461 tttacgtaaa acaggtgaaa ctgaccagac gagaaggctt tggaggtgat aatggggctc
     5521 aaggaccctg gggtgcctaa tgagtgagct aacttacatt aattgcgttg cgctcactgc
     5581 ccgctttcca gtcgggaaac ctgtcgtgcc agctgcatta atgaatcggc caacgcgcgg
     5641 ggagaggcgg tttgcgtatt gggcgccagg gtggtttttc ttttcaccag tgagacgggc
     5701 aacagctgat tgcccttcac cgcctggccc tgagagagtt gcagcaagcg gtccacgctg
     5761 gtttgcccca gcaggcgaaa atcctgtttg atggtggtta acggcgggat ataacatgag
     5821 ctgtcttcgg tatcgtcgta tcccactacc gagatatccg caccaacgcg cagcccggac
     5881 tcggtaatgg cgcgcattgc gcccagcgcc atctgatcgt tggcaaccag catcgcagtg
     5941 ggaacgatgc cctcattcag catttgcatg gtttgttgaa aaccggacat ggcactccag
     6001 tcgccttccc gttccgctat cggctgaatt tgattgcgag tgagatattt atgccagcca
     6061 gccagacgca gacgcgccga gacagaactt aatgggcccg ctaacagcgc gatttgctgg
     6121 tgacccaatg cgaccagatg ctccacgccc agtcgcgtac cgtcttcatg ggagaaaata
     6181 atactgttga tgggtgtctg gtcagagaca tcaagaaata acgccggaac attagtgcag
     6241 gcagcttcca cagcaatggc atcctggtca tccagcggat agttaatgat cagcccactg
     6301 acgcgttgcg cgagaagatt gtgcaccgcc gctttacagg cttcgacgcc gcttcgttct
     6361 accatcgaca ccaccacgct ggcacccagt tgatcggcgc gagatttaat cgccgcgaca
     6421 atttgcgacg gcgcgtgcag ggccagactg gaggtggcaa cgccaatcag caacgactgt
     6481 ttgcccgcca gttgttgtgc cacgcggttg ggaatgtaat tcagctccgc catcgccgct
     6541 tccacttttt cccgcgtttt cgcagaaacg tggctggcct ggttcaccac gcgggaaacg
     6601 gtctgataag agacaccggc atactctgcg acatcgtata acgttactgg tttcacattc
     6661 accaccctga attgactctc ttccgggcgc tatcatgcca taccgcgaaa ggttttgcac
     6721 cattcgatgg tgtcaacgta aatgcatgcc gcttgggagg cagataggta ggcatggccc
     6781 ccattttcaa tacaagcaac gcatgagaaa gcccccggaa gatcaccttc cgggggcttt
     6841 tttattgcgc tccggcaatt aaaaaagcgg ctaaccacgc cgcttttttt acgtctgcag
     6901 gcgaattgat ctggtttgac agcttatcac caagccagtt acctcggttc aaagagttgg
     6961 tagctcagag aaccttcgaa aaaccgccct gcaaggcggt tttttcgttt tcagagcaag
     7021 agattacgcg cagaccaaaa cgatctcaag aagatcatct tattaatcag ataaaatatt
     7081 ataaatgtga gcggataaca ttgacattgt gagcggataa caagatactg agcacatcag
     7141 caggtttcac acaggaaaac tagtatggat aagaaatact caataggctt agctatcggc
     7201 acaaatagcg tcggatgggc ggtgatcact gatgaatata aggttccgtc taaaaagttc
     7261 aaggttctgg gaaatacaga ccgccacagt atcaaaaaaa atcttatagg ggctctttta
     7321 tttgacagtg gagagacagc ggaagcgact cgtctcaaac ggacagctcg tagaaggtat
     7381 acacgtcgga agaatcgtat ttgttatcta caggagattt tttcaaatga gatggcgaaa
     7441 gtagatgata gtttctttca tcgacttgaa gagtcttttt tggtggaaga agacaagaag
     7501 catgaacgtc atcctatttt tggaaatata gtagatgaag ttgcttatca tgagaaatat
     7561 ccaactatct atcatctgcg aaaaaaattg gtagattcta ctgataaagc ggatttgcgc
     7621 ttaatctatt tggccttagc gcatatgatt aagtttcgtg gtcatttttt gattgaggga
     7681 gatttaaatc ctgataatag tgatgtggac aaactattta tccagttggt acaaacctac
     7741 aatcaattat ttgaagaaaa ccctattaac gcaagtggag tagatgctaa agcgattctt
     7801 tctgcacgat tgagtaaatc aagacgatta gaaaatctca ttgctcagct ccccggtgag
     7861 aagaaaaatg gcttatttgg gaatctcatt gctttgtcat tgggtttgac ccctaatttt
     7921 aaatcaaatt ttgatttggc agaagatgct aaattacagc tttcaaaaga tacttacgat
     7981 gatgatttag ataatttatt ggcgcaaatt ggagatcaat atgctgattt gtttttggca
     8041 gctaagaatt tatcagatgc tattttactt tcagatatcc taagagtaaa tactgaaata
     8101 actaaggctc ccctatcagc ttcaatgatt aaacgctacg atgaacatca tcaagacttg
     8161 actcttttaa aagctttagt tcgacaacaa cttccagaaa agtataaaga aatctttttt
     8221 gatcaatcaa aaaacggata tgcaggttat attgatgggg gagctagcca agaagaattt
     8281 tataaattta tcaaaccaat tttagaaaaa atggatggta ctgaggaatt attggtgaaa
     8341 ctaaatcgtg aagatttgct gcgcaagcaa cggacctttg acaacggctc tattccccat
     8401 caaattcact tgggtgagct gcatgctatt ttgagaagac aagaagactt ttatccattt
     8461 ttaaaagaca atcgtgagaa gattgaaaaa atcttgactt ttcgaatccc ttattatgtt
     8521 ggtccattgg cgcgtggcaa tagtcgtttt gcatggatga ctcggaagtc tgaagaaaca
     8581 attaccccat ggaattttga agaagttgtc gataaaggtg cttcagctca atcatttatt
     8641 gaacgcatga caaactttga taaaaatctt ccaaatgaaa aagtactacc aaaacatagt
     8701 ttgctttatg agtattttac ggtttataac gaattgacaa aggtcaaata tgttactgaa
     8761 ggaatgcgaa aaccagcatt tctttcaggt gaacagaaga aagccattgt tgatttactc
     8821 ttcaaaacaa atcgaaaagt aaccgttaag caattaaaag aagattattt caaaaaaata
     8881 gaatgttttg atagtgttga aatttcagga gttgaagata gatttaatgc ttcattaggt
     8941 acctaccatg atttgctaaa aattattaaa gataaagatt ttttggataa tgaagaaaat
     9001 gaagatatct tagaggatat tgttttaaca ttgaccttat ttgaagatag ggagatgatt
     9061 gaggaaagac ttaaaacata tgctcacctc tttgatgata aggtgatgaa acagcttaaa
     9121 cgtcgccgtt atactggttg gggacgtttg tctcgaaaat tgattaatgg tattagggat
     9181 aagcaatctg gcaaaacaat attagatttt ttgaaatcag atggttttgc caatcgcaat
     9241 tttatgcagc tgatccatga tgatagtttg acatttaaag aagacattca aaaagcacaa
     9301 gtgtctggac aaggcgatag tttacatgaa catattgcaa atttagctgg tagccctgct
     9361 attaaaaaag gtattttaca gactgtaaaa gttgttgatg aattggtcaa agtaatgggg
     9421 cggcataagc cagaaaatat cgttattgaa atggcacgtg aaaatcagac aactcaaaag
     9481 ggccagaaaa attcgcgaga gcgtatgaaa cgaatcgaag aaggtatcaa agaattagga
     9541 agtcagattc ttaaagagca tcctgttgaa aatactcaat tgcaaaatga aaagctctat
     9601 ctctattatc tccaaaatgg aagagacatg tatgtggacc aagaattaga tattaatcgt
     9661 ttaagtgatt atgatgtcga tgccattgtt ccacaaagtt tccttaaaga cgattcaata
     9721 gacaataagg tcttaacgcg ttctgataaa aatcgtggta aatcggataa cgttccaagt
     9781 gaagaagtag tcaaaaagat gaaaaactat tggagacaac ttctaaacgc caagttaatc
     9841 actcaacgta agtttgataa tttaacgaaa gctgaacgtg gaggtttgag tgaacttgat
     9901 aaagctggtt ttatcaaacg ccaattggtt gaaactcgcc aaatcactaa gcatgtggca
     9961 caaattttgg atagtcgcat gaatactaaa tacgatgaaa atgataaact tattcgagag
    10021 gttaaagtga ttaccttaaa atctaaatta gtttctgact tccgaaaaga tttccaattc
    10081 tataaagtac gtgagattaa caattaccat catgcccatg atgcgtatct aaatgccgtc
    10141 gttggaactg ctttgattaa gaaatatcca aaacttgaat cggagtttgt ctatggtgat
    10201 tataaagttt atgatgttcg taaaatgatt gctaagtctg agcaagaaat aggcaaagca
    10261 accgcaaaat atttctttta ctctaatatc atgaacttct tcaaaacaga aattacactt
    10321 gcaaatggag agattcgcaa acgccctcta atcgaaacta atggggaaac tggagaaatt
    10381 gtctgggata aagggcgaga ttttgccaca gtgcgcaaag tattgtccat gccccaagtc
    10441 aatattgtca agaaaacaga agtacagaca ggcggattct ccaaggagtc aattttacca
    10501 aaaagaaatt cggacaagct tattgctcgt aaaaaagact gggatccaaa aaaatatggt
    10561 ggttttgata gtccaacggt agcttattca gtcctagtgg ttgctaaggt ggaaaaaggg
    10621 aaatcgaaga agttaaaatc cgttaaagag ttactaggga tcacaattat ggaaagaagt
    10681 tcctttgaaa aaaatccgat tgacttttta gaagctaaag gatataagga agttaaaaaa
    10741 gacttaatca ttaaactacc taaatatagt ctttttgagt tagaaaacgg tcgtaaacgg
    10801 atgctggcta gtgccggaga attacaaaaa ggaaatgagc tggctctgcc aagcaaatat
    10861 gtgaattttt tatatttagc tagtcattat gaaaagttga agggtagtcc agaagataac
    10921 gaacaaaaac aattgtttgt ggagcagcat aagcattatt tagatgagat tattgagcaa
    10981 atcagtgaat tttctaagcg tgttatttta gcagatgcca atttagataa agttcttagt
    11041 gcatataaca aacatagaga caaaccaata cgtgaacaag cagaaaatat tattcattta
    11101 tttacgttga cgaatcttgg agctcccgct gcttttaaat attttgatac aacaattgat
    11161 cgtaaacgat atacgtctac aaaagaagtt ttagatgcca ctcttatcca tcaatccatc
    11221 actggtcttt atgaaacacg cattgatttg agtcagctag gaggtgacgc ggccgcggag
    11281 cagaaactca tctctgaaga agatctggaa caaaagttga tttcagaaga agatctggaa
    11341 cagaagctca tctctgagga agatctgtaa taaggcgcgc ctccttaatg ggacttgcag
    11401 cctcggtacc aaattccaga aaagacaccc gaaagggtgt tttttcgttt tggtcccaca
    11461 gaatgagcat catggctcta gtcgacatcg gagaagagta cggctctttt aaccgcctca
    11521 agaaccagat aagtgaaatc tagttccaaa ctattttgtc atttttaatt ttcgtattag
    11581 cttacgacgc tacacccagt tcccatctat tttgtcactc ttccctaaat aatccttaaa
    11641 aactccattt ccacccctcc cagttcccaa ctattttgtc cgcccacagc ggggcatttt
    11701 tcttcctgtt atgtttgggc gctgcattaa tgaatcggcc aacgcgcggg gagaggcggt
    11761 ttgcgtattg ggcgctcttc cgcttcctcg ctcactgacc cgctgcgctc ggtcgttcgg
    11821 ctgcggcgag cggtatcag
//
