LOCUS       Exported 11839 bp ds-DNA circular SYN 18-OCT-2018
DEFINITION  synthetic circular DNA
ACCESSION   .
VERSION     .
KEYWORDS    pTn7C74_20160103
SOURCE      synthetic DNA construct
  ORGANISM  synthetic DNA construct
REFERENCE   1 (bases 1 to 11839)
  AUTHORS   John Hawkins
  TITLE     Direct Submission
  JOURNAL   Exported Thursday, Oct 18, 2018 from SnapGene 3.1.4
            http://www.snapgene.com
FEATURES             Location/Qualifiers
     source          1..11839
                     /organism="synthetic DNA construct"
                     /mol_type="other DNA"
     oriT            8..116
                     /note="incP origin of transfer"
     rep_origin      385..773
                     /note="R6K gamma ori"
                     /note="gamma replication origin from E. coli plasmid R6K;
                     requires the R6K initiator protein pi for replication"
     CDS             complement(1074..1934)
                     /codon_start=1
                     /transl_table=11
                     /gene="bla"
                     /product="Bla"
                     /note="bla"
                     /db_xref="GI:403391486"
                     /protein_id="AFR43358.1"
                     /translation="MSIQHFRVALIPFFAAFCLPVFAHPETLVKVKDAEDQLGARVGYI
                     ELDLNSGKILESFRPEERFPMMSTFKVLLCGAVLSRIDAGQEQLGRRIHYSQNDLVEYS
                     PVTEKHLTDGMTVRELCSAAITMSDNTAANLLLTTIGGPKELTAFLHNMGDHVTRLDRW
                     EPELNEAIPNDERDTTMPVAMATTLRKLLTGELLTLASRQQLIDWMEADKVAGPLLRSA
                     LPAGWFIADKSGAGERGSRGIIAALGPDGKPSRIVVIYTTGSQATMDERNRQIAEIGAS
                     LIKHW"
     promoter        complement(1935..2039)
                     /gene="bla"
                     /note="AmpR promoter"
     mobile_element  2517..2714
                     /mobile_element_type="transposon:Tn7R"
                     /note="Tn7R"
     primer_bind     2719..2735
                     /note="KS primer"
                     /note="common sequencing primer, one of multiple similar
                     variants"
     terminator      2763..2857
                     /note="lambda t0 terminator"
                     /note="transcription terminator from phage lambda"
     terminator      2960..3046
                     /gene="Escherichia coli rrnB"
                     /note="rrnB T1 terminator"
                     /note="transcription terminator T1 from the E. coli rrnB
                     gene"
     protein_bind    3097..3144
                     /bound_moiety="FLP recombinase from the Saccharomyces
                     cerevisiae 2u plasmid"
                     /note="FRT"
                     /note="FLP-mediated recombination occurs in the 8-bp core
                     sequence TCTAGAAA (Turan and Bode, 2011)."
     CDS             complement(3192..3725)
                     /codon_start=1
                     /gene="aacC1"
                     /product="gentamycin acetyltransferase"
                     /note="GmR"
                     /note="confers resistance to gentamycin"
                     /translation="MLRSSNDVTQQGSRPKTKLGGSSMGIIRTCRLGPDQVKSMRAALD
                     LFGREFGDVATYSQHQPDSDYLGNLLRSKTFIALAAFDQEAVVGALAAYVLPRFEQPRS
                     EIYIYDLAVSGEHRRQGIATALINLLKHEANALGAYVIYVQADYGDDPAVALYTKLGIR
                     EEVMHFDIDPSTAT"
     promoter        complement(3914..3942)
                     /gene="intI1 (promoter lies within the coding sequence)"
                     /note="Pc promoter"
                     /note="class 1 integron promoter"
     protein_bind    4059..4106
                     /bound_moiety="FLP recombinase from the Saccharomyces
                     cerevisiae 2u plasmid"
                     /note="FRT"
                     /note="FLP-mediated recombination occurs in the 8-bp core
                     sequence TCTAGAAA (Turan and Bode, 2011)."
     terminator      complement(4107..4196)
                     /note="spy terminator"
     CDS             complement(4244..4921)
                     /codon_start=1
                     /product="monomeric derivative of DsRed (Campbell et al.,
                     2002)"
                     /note="mRFP1"
                     /translation="MASSEDVIKEFMRFKVRMEGSVNGHEFEIEGEGEGRPYEGTQTAK
                     LKVTKGGPLPFAWDILSPQFQYGSKAYVKHPADIPDYLKLSFPEGFKWERVMNFEDGGV
                     VTVTQDSSLQDGEFIYKVKLRGTNFPSDGPVMQKKTMGWEASTERMYPEDGALKGEIKM
                     RLKLKDGGHYDAEVKTTYMAKKPVQLPGAYKTDIKLDITSHNEDYTIVEQYERAEGRHS
                     TGA"
     misc_feature    4778..4797
                     /note="RR1"
     RBS             4928..4939
                     /note="RBS"
     RBS             4928..4939
                     /note="strong bacterial ribosome binding site (Elowitz and
                     Leibler, 2000)"
     promoter        complement(4949..4983)
                     /note="J23119 (BglII) promoter"
     terminator      complement(5052..5102)
                     /note="L3S1P13 terminator"
     ncRNA           complement(5151..5243)
                     /note="optimized sgRNA"
                     /ncRNA_class="other"
     misc_feature    5244..5263
                     /note="RR1"
     promoter        complement(5270..5318)
                     /label=PLlacO1
                     /note="PLlacO-1 promoter"
     protein_bind    5276..5292
                     /bound_moiety="lac repressor encoded by lacI"
                     /note="lac operator"
                     /note="The lac repressor binds to the lac operator to
                     inhibit transcription in E. coli. This inhibition can be
                     relieved by adding lactose or
                     isopropyl-beta-D-thiogalactopyranoside (IPTG)."
     protein_bind    5299..5313
                     /bound_moiety="lac repressor encoded by lacI"
                     /note="lac operator"
                     /note="The lac repressor binds to the lac operator to
                     inhibit transcription in E. coli. This inhibition can be
                     relieved by adding lactose or
                     isopropyl-beta-D-thiogalactopyranoside (IPTG)."
     terminator      complement(5375..5431)
                     /note="thrLABC terminator"
     terminator      complement(5432..5485)
                     /note="garPLRK-rnpB terminator"
     protein_bind    5540..5561
                     /bound_moiety="E. coli catabolite activator protein"
                     /note="CAP binding site"
                     /note="CAP binding activates transcription in the presence
                     of cAMP."
     CDS             complement(5574..6656)
                     /codon_start=1
                     /gene="lacI"
                     /product="lac repressor"
                     /note="lacI"
                     /note="The lac repressor binds to the lac operator to
                     inhibit transcription in E. coli. This inhibition can be
                     relieved by adding lactose or
                     isopropyl-beta-D-thiogalactopyranoside (IPTG)."
                     /translation="MKPVTLYDVAEYAGVSYQTVSRVVNQASHVSAKTREKVEAAMAEL
                     NYIPNRVAQQLAGKQSLLIGVATSSLALHAPSQIVAAIKSRADQLGASVVVSMVERSGV
                     EACKAAVHNLLAQRVSGLIINYPLDDQDAIAVEAACTNVPALFLDVSDQTPINSIIFSH
                     EDGTRLGVEHLVALGHQQIALLAGPLSSVSARLRLAGWHKYLTRNQIQPIAEREGDWSA
                     MSGFQQTMQMLNEGIVPTAMLVANDQMALGAMRAITESGLRVGADISVVGYDDTEDSSC
                     YIPPLTTIKQDFRLLGQTSVDRLLQLSQGQAVKGNQLLPVSLVKRKTTLAPNTQTASPR
                     ALADSLMQLARQVSRLESGQ"
     promoter        complement(6657..6734)
                     /gene="lacI (mutant)"
                     /note="lacIq promoter"
                     /note="In the lacIq allele, a single base change in the
                     promoter boosts expression of the lacI gene about 10-fold."
     terminator      6798..6850
                     /note="hisLGDCBHAFI terminator"
     terminator      6851..6899
                     /note="pdhR-aceEF-lpd terminator"
     promoter        7081..7129
                     /label=PLlacO1
                     /note="PLlacO-1 promoter"
     protein_bind    7086..7100
                     /bound_moiety="lac repressor encoded by lacI"
                     /note="lac operator"
                     /note="The lac repressor binds to the lac operator to
                     inhibit transcription in E. coli. This inhibition can be
                     relieved by adding lactose or
                     isopropyl-beta-D-thiogalactopyranoside (IPTG)."
     protein_bind    7107..7123
                     /bound_moiety="lac repressor encoded by lacI"
                     /note="lac operator"
                     /note="The lac repressor binds to the lac operator to
                     inhibit transcription in E. coli. This inhibition can be
                     relieved by adding lactose or
                     isopropyl-beta-D-thiogalactopyranoside (IPTG)."
     CDS             7165..11268
                     /codon_start=1
                     /product="catalytically dead mutant of the Cas9
                     endonuclease from the Streptococcus pyogenes Type II
                     CRISPR/Cas system"
                     /note="dCas9"
                     /note="RNA-guided DNA-binding protein that lacks
                     endonuclease activity due to the D10A mutation in the RuvC
                     catalytic domain and the H840A mutation in the HNH
                     catalytic domain"
                     /translation="MDKKYSIGLAIGTNSVGWAVITDEYKVPSKKFKVLGNTDRHSIKK
                     NLIGALLFDSGETAEATRLKRTARRRYTRRKNRICYLQEIFSNEMAKVDDSFFHRLEES
                     FLVEEDKKHERHPIFGNIVDEVAYHEKYPTIYHLRKKLVDSTDKADLRLIYLALAHMIK
                     FRGHFLIEGDLNPDNSDVDKLFIQLVQTYNQLFEENPINASGVDAKAILSARLSKSRRL
                     ENLIAQLPGEKKNGLFGNLIALSLGLTPNFKSNFDLAEDAKLQLSKDTYDDDLDNLLAQ
                     IGDQYADLFLAAKNLSDAILLSDILRVNTEITKAPLSASMIKRYDEHHQDLTLLKALVR
                     QQLPEKYKEIFFDQSKNGYAGYIDGGASQEEFYKFIKPILEKMDGTEELLVKLNREDLL
                     RKQRTFDNGSIPHQIHLGELHAILRRQEDFYPFLKDNREKIEKILTFRIPYYVGPLARG
                     NSRFAWMTRKSEETITPWNFEEVVDKGASAQSFIERMTNFDKNLPNEKVLPKHSLLYEY
                     FTVYNELTKVKYVTEGMRKPAFLSGEQKKAIVDLLFKTNRKVTVKQLKEDYFKKIECFD
                     SVEISGVEDRFNASLGTYHDLLKIIKDKDFLDNEENEDILEDIVLTLTLFEDREMIEER
                     LKTYAHLFDDKVMKQLKRRRYTGWGRLSRKLINGIRDKQSGKTILDFLKSDGFANRNFM
                     QLIHDDSLTFKEDIQKAQVSGQGDSLHEHIANLAGSPAIKKGILQTVKVVDELVKVMGR
                     HKPENIVIEMARENQTTQKGQKNSRERMKRIEEGIKELGSQILKEHPVENTQLQNEKLY
                     LYYLQNGRDMYVDQELDINRLSDYDVDAIVPQSFLKDDSIDNKVLTRSDKNRGKSDNVP
                     SEEVVKKMKNYWRQLLNAKLITQRKFDNLTKAERGGLSELDKAGFIKRQLVETRQITKH
                     VAQILDSRMNTKYDENDKLIREVKVITLKSKLVSDFRKDFQFYKVREINNYHHAHDAYL
                     NAVVGTALIKKYPKLESEFVYGDYKVYDVRKMIAKSEQEIGKATAKYFFYSNIMNFFKT
                     EITLANGEIRKRPLIETNGETGEIVWDKGRDFATVRKVLSMPQVNIVKKTEVQTGGFSK
                     ESILPKRNSDKLIARKKDWDPKKYGGFDSPTVAYSVLVVAKVEKGKSKKLKSVKELLGI
                     TIMERSSFEKNPIDFLEAKGYKEVKKDLIIKLPKYSLFELENGRKRMLASAGELQKGNE
                     LALPSKYVNFLYLASHYEKLKGSPEDNEQKQLFVEQHKHYLDEIIEQISEFSKRVILAD
                     ANLDKVLSAYNKHRDKPIREQAENIIHLFTLTNLGAPAAFKYFDTTIDRKRYTSTKEVL
                     DATLIHQSITGLYETRIDLSQLGGD"
     CDS             11271..11370
                     /codon_start=1
                     /note="3xMyc"
                     /translation="AAEQKLISEEDLEQKLISEEDLEQKLISEEDL"
     terminator      11402..11456
                     /note="L3S2P24 terminator"
     mobile_element  11523..11688
                     /mobile_element_type="transposon:Tn7"
                     /note="Tn7L"
                     /note="mini-Tn7 element (left end of the Tn7 transposon)"
ORIGIN
        1 agcttatcgg ccagcctcgc agagcaggat tcccgttgag caccgccagg tgcgaataag
       61 ggacagtgaa gaaggaacac ccgctcgcgg gtgggcctac ttcacctatc ctgcccggct
      121 gacgccgttg gatacaccaa ggaaagtcta cacgaaccct ttggcaaaat cctgtatatc
      181 gtgcgaaaaa ggatggatat accgaaaaaa tcgctataat gaccccgaag cagggttatg
      241 cagcggaaag tataccttaa ggaatcccct gataacgcag gaaagaacat gtgagcaaaa
      301 ggccagcaaa aggccaggaa ccgtaaaaag gccgcactcc ctgcctctgt catcacgata
      361 ctgtgatgcc atggctaatt cccatgtcag ccgttaagtg ttcctgtgtc actcaaaatt
      421 gctttgagag gctctaaggg cttctcagtg cgttacatcc ctggcttgtt gtccacaacc
      481 gttaaacctt aaaagcttta aaagccttat atattctttt ttttcttata aaacttaaaa
      541 ccttagaggc tatttaagtt gctgatttat attaatttta ttgttcaaac atgagagctt
      601 agtacgtgaa acatgagagc ttagtacgtt agccatgaga gcttagtacg ttagccatga
      661 gggtttagtt cgttaaacat gagagcttag tacgttaaac atgagagctt agtacgtgaa
      721 acatgagagc ttagtacgta ctatcaacag gttgaactgc tgatcttcag atcctctacg
      781 ccggacgcat cgtggccgga tcttgcggcc gcaaaaatta aaaatgaagt tttaaatcaa
      841 tctaaagtat atatgagtaa acttggtctg acagttacca atgcttaatc agtgaggcac
      901 caataactgc ctttgatctt ttctacgggg tctgacgctc agtggaacga aaactcacgt
      961 taagggattt tggtcatgag attatcaaaa aggatcttca cctagatcct tttaaattaa
     1021 aaatgaagtt ttaaatcaat ctaaagtata tatgagtaaa cttggtctga cagttaccaa
     1081 tgcttaatca gtgaggcacc tatctcagcg atctgtctat ttcgttcatc catagttgcc
     1141 tgactccccg tcgtgtagat aactacgata cgggagggct taccatctgg ccccagtgct
     1201 gcaatgatac cgcgggaccc acgctcaccg gctccagatt tatcagcaat aaaccagcca
     1261 gccggaaggg ccgagcgcag aagtggtcct gcaactttat ccgcctccat ccagtctatt
     1321 aattgttgcc gggaagctag agtaagtagt tcgccagtta atagtttgcg caacgttgtt
     1381 gccattgcta caggcatcgt ggtgtcacgc tcgtcgtttg gtatggcttc attcagctcc
     1441 ggttcccaac gatcaaggcg agttacatga tcccccatgt tgtgcaaaaa agcggttagc
     1501 tccttcggtc ctccgatcgt tgtcagaagt aagttggccg cagtgttatc actcatggtt
     1561 atggcagcac tgcataattc tcttactgtc atgccatccg taagatgctt ttctgtgact
     1621 ggtgagtact caaccaagtc attctgagaa tagtgtatgc ggcgaccgag ttgctcttgc
     1681 ccggcgtcaa tacgggataa taccgcgcca catagcagaa ctttaaaagt gctcatcatt
     1741 ggaaaacgtt cttcggggcg aaaactctca aggatcttac cgctgttgag atccagttcg
     1801 atgtaaccca ctcgtgcacc caactgatct tcagcatctt ttactttcac cagcgtttct
     1861 gggtgagcaa aaacaggaag gcaaaatgcc gcaaaaaagg gaataagggc gacacggaaa
     1921 tgttgaatac tcatactctt cctttttcaa tattattgaa gcatttatca gggttattgt
     1981 ctcatgagcg gatacatatt tgaatgtatt tagaaaaata aacaaatagg ggttccgcgc
     2041 acatttcccc gaaaagtgcc acctgacgtc taagaaacca ttattatcat gacattaacc
     2101 tataaaaata ggcgtatcac gaggcccttt cgtctcgcgc gtttcggtga tgacggtgaa
     2161 aacctctgac acatgcagct cccggagacg gtcacagctt gtctgtaagc ggatgccggg
     2221 agcagacaag cccgtcaggg cgcgtcagcg ggtgttggcg ggtgtcgggg ctggcttaac
     2281 tatgcggcat cagagcagat tgtactgaga gtgcaccata tgcggtgtga aataccgcac
     2341 agatgcgtaa ggagaaaata ccgcatcagg cgccattcgc cattcaggct gcgcaactgt
     2401 tgggaagggc gatcggtgcg ggcctcttcg ctattacgcc agctagagga ccagccgcgt
     2461 aacctggcaa aatcggttac ggttgagtaa taaatggatg ccctgcgtaa gcgggtgtgg
     2521 gcggacaata aagtcttaaa ctgaacaaaa tagatctaaa ctatgacaat aaagtcttaa
     2581 actagacaga atagttgtaa actgaaatca gtccagttat gctgtgaaaa agcatactgg
     2641 acttttgtta tggctaaagc aaactcttca ttttctgaag tgcaaattgc ccgtcgtatt
     2701 aaagaggggc gtggggttcg aggtcgacgg tatcgataag ctagcttaat tagctgagct
     2761 tggactcctg ttgatagatc cagtaatgac ctcagaactc catctggatt tgttcagaac
     2821 gctcggttgc cgccgggcgt tttttattgg tgagaatcca agctagactg cgatgagtgg
     2881 cagggcgggg cgtaattttt ttaaggcagt tattggtgcc cttaaacgcc tggggtaatg
     2941 actctctagc ttgaggcatc aaataaaacg aaaggctcag tcgaaagact gggcctttcg
     3001 ttttatctgt tgtttgtcgg tgaacgctct cctgagtagg acaaatccgc cgctaggagc
     3061 ttgcggcccg gacgatgagc tcgaattggg gatcttgaag tacctattcc gaagttccta
     3121 ttctctagaa agtataggaa cttcagagcg cttttgaagc tgatgctcga gatctcggct
     3181 tgaacgaatt gttaggtggc ggtacttggg tcgatatcaa agtgcatcac ttcttcccgt
     3241 atgcccaact ttgtatagag agccactgcg ggatcgtcac cgtaatctgc ttgcacgtag
     3301 atcacataag caccaagcgc gttggcctca tgcttgagga gattgatgag cgcggtggca
     3361 atgccctgcc tccggtgctc gccggagact gcgagatcat agatatagat ctcactacgc
     3421 ggctgctcaa acctgggcag aacgtaagcc gcgagagcgc caacaaccgc ttcttggtcg
     3481 aaggcagcaa gcgcgatgaa tgtcttacta cggagcaagt tcccgaggta atcggagtcc
     3541 ggctgatgtt gggagtaggt ggctacgtct ccgaactcac gaccgaaaag atcaagagca
     3601 gcccgcatgg atttgacttg gtcagggccg agcctacatg tgcgaatgat gcccatactt
     3661 gagccaccta actttgtttt agggcgactg ccctgctgcg taacatcgtt gctgctgcgt
     3721 aacatcgttg ctgctccata acatcaaaca tcgacccacg gcgtaacgcg cttgctgctt
     3781 ggatgcccga ggcatagact gtacaaaaaa acagtcataa caagccatga aaaccgccac
     3841 tgcgccgtta ccaccgctgc gttcggtcaa ggttctggac cagttgcgtg agcgcatacg
     3901 ctacttgcat tacagtttac gaaccgaaca ggcttatgtc aactgggttc gtgccttcat
     3961 ccgtttccac ggtgtgcgtc catgggcaaa tattatacgc aaggcgacaa ggctcgagag
     4021 ttcaacagac agccttcgtt cttatggccg ttcaggagga agttcctatt ccgaagttcc
     4081 tattctctag aaagtatagg aacttcttga gaagagaaaa gaaaaccgcc gatcctgtcc
     4141 accgcattac tgcaaggtag tggacaagac cggcggtctt aagttttttg gctgaaacga
     4201 atgacgaaaa ggctgtctga gcaaatccag gaggtcgttt ttattaagca ccggtggagt
     4261 gacgaccttc agcacgttcg tactgttcaa cgatggtgta gtcttcgttg tgggaggtga
     4321 tgtccagttt gatgtcggtt ttgtaagcac ccggcagctg aaccggtttt ttagccatgt
     4381 aggtggtttt aacttcagcg tcgtagtgac caccgtcttt cagtttcaga cgcattttga
     4441 tttcaccttt cagagcaccg tcttccgggt acatacgttc ggtggaagct tcccaaccca
     4501 tggttttttt ctgcataacc ggaccgtcgg acgggaagtt ggtaccacgc agtttaactt
     4561 tgtagatgaa ctcaccgtct tgcagggagg agtcctgggt aacggtaaca acaccaccgt
     4621 cttcgaagtt cataacacgt tcccatttga aaccttccgg gaaggacagt ttcaggtagt
     4681 ccgggatgtc agccgggtgt ttaacgtaag ctttggaacc gtactggaac tgcggggaca
     4741 ggatgtccca agcgaacggc agcggaccac ctttggtaac tttcagttta gcggtctggg
     4801 taccttcgta cggacgacct tcaccttcac cttcgatttc gaactcgtga ccgttaacgg
     4861 aaccttccat acgaactttg aaacgcatga actctttgat aacgtcttcg ctactcgcca
     4921 tggtaccttt ctcctcttta attaattcag atctattata cctaggactg agctagctgt
     4981 caaattcacc accctgaatt gactctcaaa ccgtattagc ccggtatttt ggaaatagcg
     5041 gaagcactga cttttgttat caataaaaaa ggccccccgt tagggaggcc ttattgttcg
     5101 tctactcgga agagcgagag acaacagaac ggtcagccac atgaattcaa aaaaaaagca
     5161 ccgactcggt gccacttttt caagttgata acggactagc cttatttaaa cttgctatgc
     5221 tgtttccagc atagctctta aacagaccgc taaactgaaa gttactagaa gtatcttgtt
     5281 atccgctcac aatgtcaatg ttatccgctc acatttatag atctttagga attctttcag
     5341 ctcagtcgat aggtagtagg caagagtagt cgcacctttg gtcgaaaaaa aaagcccgca
     5401 ctgtcaggtg cgggcttttt tctgtgtttc cccaaaagta aaaacccgcc gaagcgggtt
     5461 tttacgtaaa acaggtgaaa ctgaccagac gagaaggctt tggaggtgat aatggggctc
     5521 aaggaccctg gggtgcctaa tgagtgagct aactcacatt aattgcgttg cgctcactgc
     5581 ccgctttcca gtcgggaaac ctgtcgtgcc agctgcatta atgaatcggc caacgcgcgg
     5641 ggagaggcgg tttgcgtatt gggcgccagg gtggtttttc ttttcaccag tgagacgggc
     5701 aacagctgat tgcccttcac cgcctggccc tgagagagtt gcagcaagcg gtccacgctg
     5761 gtttgcccca gcaggcgaaa atcctgtttg atggtggtta acggcgggat ataacatgag
     5821 ctgtcttcgg tatcgtcgta tcccactacc gagatatccg caccaacgcg cagcccggac
     5881 tcggtaatgg cgcgcattgc gcccagcgcc atctgatcgt tggcaaccag catcgcagtg
     5941 ggaacgatgc cctcattcag catttgcatg gtttgttgaa aaccggacat ggcactccag
     6001 tcgccttccc gttccgctat cggctgaatt tgattgcgag tgagatattt atgccagcca
     6061 gccagacgca gacgcgccga gacagaactt aatgggcccg ctaacagcgc gatttgctgg
     6121 tgacccaatg cgaccagatg ctccacgccc agtcgcgtac cgtcttcatg ggagaaaata
     6181 atactgttga tgggtgtctg gtcagagaca tcaagaaata acgccggaac attagtgcag
     6241 gcagcttcca cagcaatggc atcctggtca tccagcggat agttaatgat cagcccactg
     6301 acgcgttgcg cgagaagatt gtgcaccgcc gctttacagg cttcgacgcc gcttcgttct
     6361 accatcgaca ccaccacgct ggcacccagt tgatcggcgc gagatttaat cgccgcgaca
     6421 atttgcgacg gcgcgtgcag ggccagactg gaggtggcaa cgccaatcag caacgactgt
     6481 ttgcccgcca gttgttgtgc cacgcggttg ggaatgtaat tcagctccgc catcgccgct
     6541 tccacttttt cccgcgtttt cgcagaaacg tggctggcct ggttcaccac gcgggaaacg
     6601 gtctgataag agacaccggc atactctgcg acatcgtata acgttactgg tttcacattc
     6661 accaccctga attgactctc ttccgggcgc tatcatgcca taccgcgaaa ggttttgcac
     6721 cattcgatgg tgtcaacgta aatgcatgcc gcttgggagg cagataggta ggcatggccc
     6781 ccattttcaa tacaagcaac gcatgagaaa gcccccggaa gatcaccttc cgggggcttt
     6841 tttattgcgc tccggcaatt aaaaaagcgg ctaaccacgc cgcttttttt acgtctgcag
     6901 gcgaattgat ctggtttgac agcttatcac caagccagtt acctcggttc aaagagttgg
     6961 tagctcagag aaccttcgaa aaaccgccct gcaaggcggt tttttcgttt tcagagcaag
     7021 agattacgcg cagaccaaaa cgatctcaag aagatcatct tattaatcag ataaaatatt
     7081 ataaatgtga gcggataaca ttgacattgt gagcggataa caagatactg agcacatcag
     7141 caggtttcac acaggaaaac tagtatggat aagaaatact caataggctt agctatcggc
     7201 acaaatagcg tcggatgggc ggtgatcact gatgaatata aggttccgtc taaaaagttc
     7261 aaggttctgg gaaatacaga ccgccacagt atcaaaaaaa atcttatagg ggctctttta
     7321 tttgacagtg gagagacagc ggaagcgact cgtctcaaac ggacagctcg tagaaggtat
     7381 acacgtcgga agaatcgtat ttgttatcta caggagattt tttcaaatga gatggcgaaa
     7441 gtagatgata gtttctttca tcgacttgaa gagtcttttt tggtggaaga agacaagaag
     7501 catgaacgtc atcctatttt tggaaatata gtagatgaag ttgcttatca tgagaaatat
     7561 ccaactatct atcatctgcg aaaaaaattg gtagattcta ctgataaagc ggatttgcgc
     7621 ttaatctatt tggccttagc gcatatgatt aagtttcgtg gtcatttttt gattgaggga
     7681 gatttaaatc ctgataatag tgatgtggac aaactattta tccagttggt acaaacctac
     7741 aatcaattat ttgaagaaaa ccctattaac gcaagtggag tagatgctaa agcgattctt
     7801 tctgcacgat tgagtaaatc aagacgatta gaaaatctca ttgctcagct ccccggtgag
     7861 aagaaaaatg gcttatttgg gaatctcatt gctttgtcat tgggtttgac ccctaatttt
     7921 aaatcaaatt ttgatttggc agaagatgct aaattacagc tttcaaaaga tacttacgat
     7981 gatgatttag ataatttatt ggcgcaaatt ggagatcaat atgctgattt gtttttggca
     8041 gctaagaatt tatcagatgc tattttactt tcagatatcc taagagtaaa tactgaaata
     8101 actaaggctc ccctatcagc ttcaatgatt aaacgctacg atgaacatca tcaagacttg
     8161 actcttttaa aagctttagt tcgacaacaa cttccagaaa agtataaaga aatctttttt
     8221 gatcaatcaa aaaacggata tgcaggttat attgatgggg gagctagcca agaagaattt
     8281 tataaattta tcaaaccaat tttagaaaaa atggatggta ctgaggaatt attggtgaaa
     8341 ctaaatcgtg aagatttgct gcgcaagcaa cggacctttg acaacggctc tattccccat
     8401 caaattcact tgggtgagct gcatgctatt ttgagaagac aagaagactt ttatccattt
     8461 ttaaaagaca atcgtgagaa gattgaaaaa atcttgactt ttcgaatccc ttattatgtt
     8521 ggtccattgg cgcgtggcaa tagtcgtttt gcatggatga ctcggaagtc tgaagaaaca
     8581 attaccccat ggaattttga agaagttgtc gataaaggtg cttcagctca atcatttatt
     8641 gaacgcatga caaactttga taaaaatctt ccaaatgaaa aagtactacc aaaacatagt
     8701 ttgctttatg agtattttac ggtttataac gaattgacaa aggtcaaata tgttactgaa
     8761 ggaatgcgaa aaccagcatt tctttcaggt gaacagaaga aagccattgt tgatttactc
     8821 ttcaaaacaa atcgaaaagt aaccgttaag caattaaaag aagattattt caaaaaaata
     8881 gaatgttttg atagtgttga aatttcagga gttgaagata gatttaatgc ttcattaggt
     8941 acctaccatg atttgctaaa aattattaaa gataaagatt ttttggataa tgaagaaaat
     9001 gaagatatct tagaggatat tgttttaaca ttgaccttat ttgaagatag ggagatgatt
     9061 gaggaaagac ttaaaacata tgctcacctc tttgatgata aggtgatgaa acagcttaaa
     9121 cgtcgccgtt atactggttg gggacgtttg tctcgaaaat tgattaatgg tattagggat
     9181 aagcaatctg gcaaaacaat attagatttt ttgaaatcag atggttttgc caatcgcaat
     9241 tttatgcagc tgatccatga tgatagtttg acatttaaag aagacattca aaaagcacaa
     9301 gtgtctggac aaggcgatag tttacatgaa catattgcaa atttagctgg tagccctgct
     9361 attaaaaaag gtattttaca gactgtaaaa gttgttgatg aattggtcaa agtaatgggg
     9421 cggcataagc cagaaaatat cgttattgaa atggcacgtg aaaatcagac aactcaaaag
     9481 ggccagaaaa attcgcgaga gcgtatgaaa cgaatcgaag aaggtatcaa agaattagga
     9541 agtcagattc ttaaagagca tcctgttgaa aatactcaat tgcaaaatga aaagctctat
     9601 ctctattatc tccaaaatgg aagagacatg tatgtggacc aagaattaga tattaatcgt
     9661 ttaagtgatt atgatgtcga tgccattgtt ccacaaagtt tccttaaaga cgattcaata
     9721 gacaataagg tcttaacgcg ttctgataaa aatcgtggta aatcggataa cgttccaagt
     9781 gaagaagtag tcaaaaagat gaaaaactat tggagacaac ttctaaacgc caagttaatc
     9841 actcaacgta agtttgataa tttaacgaaa gctgaacgtg gaggtttgag tgaacttgat
     9901 aaagctggtt ttatcaaacg ccaattggtt gaaactcgcc aaatcactaa gcatgtggca
     9961 caaattttgg atagtcgcat gaatactaaa tacgatgaaa atgataaact tattcgagag
    10021 gttaaagtga ttaccttaaa atctaaatta gtttctgact tccgaaaaga tttccaattc
    10081 tataaagtac gtgagattaa caattaccat catgcccatg atgcgtatct aaatgccgtc
    10141 gttggaactg ctttgattaa gaaatatcca aaacttgaat cggagtttgt ctatggtgat
    10201 tataaagttt atgatgttcg taaaatgatt gctaagtctg agcaagaaat aggcaaagca
    10261 accgcaaaat atttctttta ctctaatatc atgaacttct tcaaaacaga aattacactt
    10321 gcaaatggag agattcgcaa acgccctcta atcgaaacta atggggaaac tggagaaatt
    10381 gtctgggata aagggcgaga ttttgccaca gtgcgcaaag tattgtccat gccccaagtc
    10441 aatattgtca agaaaacaga agtacagaca ggcggattct ccaaggagtc aattttacca
    10501 aaaagaaatt cggacaagct tattgctcgt aaaaaagact gggatccaaa aaaatatggt
    10561 ggttttgata gtccaacggt agcttattca gtcctagtgg ttgctaaggt ggaaaaaggg
    10621 aaatcgaaga agttaaaatc cgttaaagag ttactaggga tcacaattat ggaaagaagt
    10681 tcctttgaaa aaaatccgat tgacttttta gaagctaaag gatataagga agttaaaaaa
    10741 gacttaatca ttaaactacc taaatatagt ctttttgagt tagaaaacgg tcgtaaacgg
    10801 atgctggcta gtgccggaga attacaaaaa ggaaatgagc tggctctgcc aagcaaatat
    10861 gtgaattttt tatatttagc tagtcattat gaaaagttga agggtagtcc agaagataac
    10921 gaacaaaaac aattgtttgt ggagcagcat aagcattatt tagatgagat tattgagcaa
    10981 atcagtgaat tttctaagcg tgttatttta gcagatgcca atttagataa agttcttagt
    11041 gcatataaca aacatagaga caaaccaata cgtgaacaag cagaaaatat tattcattta
    11101 tttacgttga cgaatcttgg agctcccgct gcttttaaat attttgatac aacaattgat
    11161 cgtaaacgat atacgtctac aaaagaagtt ttagatgcca ctcttatcca tcaatccatc
    11221 actggtcttt atgaaacacg cattgatttg agtcagctag gaggtgacgc ggccgcggag
    11281 cagaaactca tctctgaaga agatctggaa caaaagttga tttcagaaga agatctggaa
    11341 cagaagctca tctctgagga agatctgtaa taaggcgcgc ctccttaatg ggacttgcag
    11401 cctcggtacc aaattccaga aaagacaccc gaaagggtgt tttttcgttt tggtcccaca
    11461 gaatgagcat catggctcta gtcgacatcg gagaagagta cggctctttt aaccgcctca
    11521 agaaccagat aagtgaaatc tagttccaaa ctattttgtc atttttaatt ttcgtattag
    11581 cttacgacgc tacacccagt tcccatctat tttgtcactc ttccctaaat aatccttaaa
    11641 aactccattt ccacccctcc cagttcccaa ctattttgtc cgcccacagc ggggcatttt
    11701 tcttcctgtt atgtttgggc gctgcattaa tgaatcggcc aacgcgcggg gagaggcggt
    11761 ttgcgtattg ggcgctcttc cgcttcctcg ctcactgacc cgctgcgctc ggtcgttcgg
    11821 ctgcggcgag cggtatcag
//
